Addgene plasmid #61985: Emerin pEGFP-N2 (588)
Purpose: mammalian expression of nuclear envelope transmembrane protein
Depositing lab: Eric Schirmer. Depositing organization: University of Edinburgh. Publication: System analysis shows distinct mechanisms and common principles of nuclear envelope protein dynamics. Zuleger N, Kelly DA, Richardson AC, Kerr AR, Goldberg MW, Goryachev AB, Schirmer EC. J Cell Biol. 2011 Apr 4;193(1):109-23. doi: 10.1083/jcb.201009068. Epub 2011 Mar 28. PubMed 21444689.
Backbone
  Vector backbone: pEGFP-N2
  Backbone manufacturer: Clontech
  Vector type: Mammalian Expression
Growth in bacteria
  Bacterial resistance: Kanamycin, 50 μg/mL
  Growth temperature: 37°C
  Growth strain: DH5alpha
  Copy number: High Copy
Gene/Insert
  Gene/Insert name: Emerin (alt name: EMD)
  Species: H. sapiens (human)
  Entrez Gene: EMD (a.k.a. EDMD, LEMD5, STA)
  Promoter: CMV
  Tag / fusion protein: EGFP (C terminal on backbone)
  Cloning method: Restriction Enzyme; 5′ cloning site NheI (not destroyed); 3′ cloning site BamHI (not destroyed)
  Sequencing primers: 5′ CMV-F; 3′ mRFP1-R
Terms and licenses: Academic/Nonprofit Terms; Industry Terms: Not Available to Industry
How to cite: Emerin pEGFP-N2 (588) was a gift from Eric Schirmer (Addgene plasmid # 61985 ; http://n2t.net/addgene:61985 ; RRID:Addgene_61985)
