[The description below was written by a language model from this plasmid's Addgene catalogue record and pLannotate feature annotations shown in this document.]
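Description:
Emerin pEGFP-N2 (588) is a mammalian expression plasmid built on the Clontech pEGFP-N2 backbone, carrying the human emerin (EMD) coding sequence fused at its C terminus to EGFP. The sequenced record is 5,470 nt. The insert was placed between the NheI and BamHI sites of the multiple cloning site, both of which are retained, so that the emerin open reading frame runs through a short stretch of residual polylinker into the backbone-encoded EGFP. Transcription is driven by the human cytomegalovirus immediate early enhancer and promoter and terminated by the SV40 polyadenylation signal, an arrangement that gives strong constitutive expression in most transfected mammalian cell lines.

The plasmid is maintained at high copy in E. coli through a pUC-type ColE1 origin and selected with kanamycin. The single Tn5 aminoglycoside phosphotransferase gene (NeoR/KanR) is preceded by both a bacterial bla promoter and the SV40 enhancer/early promoter and followed by the HSV TK poly(A) signal, so the same marker confers kanamycin resistance in bacteria and allows G418 selection of stable mammalian transfectants. An f1 origin is also present for single-stranded DNA production. Several short annotations (RSF ori, large T antigen, ble and bGH poly(A) fragments) are partial matches only, most likely within backbone sequence rather than functional elements.

Emerin is a transmembrane protein of the nuclear envelope, and the stated purpose is mammalian expression of this protein. The EGFP fusion allows its localisation and behaviour to be followed by fluorescence microscopy in living cells, consistent with the associated study of nuclear envelope protein dynamics.
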