Features (pLannotate 1.2.2; 17 found; start..end, strand, type, name):
      1..27      +  rep_origin     RSF ori (fragment): Plasmids containing the RSF 1030 origin of replication can be propagated in E. coli cells that contain additional plasmids with compatible origins.
     95..398     +  enhancer       CMV enhancer: human cytomegalovirus immediate early enhancer
    399..602     +  promoter       CMV promoter: human cytomegalovirus (CMV) immediate early promoter
    625..653     +  misc_feature   MCS (fragment): multiple cloning site
    655..1416    +  CDS            EMD: EMD_HUMAN - Also known as EDMD, STA. Experimental evidence at protein level: Swiss-Prot protein existence level 1. Stabilizes and promotes the formation of a nuclear actin cortical network. Stimulates actin polymerization in vitro by binding and stabilizing the pointed end of growing filaments. Inhibits beta- catenin activity by preventing its accumulation in the nucleus. Acts by influencing the nuclear accumulation of beta-catenin through a CRM1- dependent export pathway. Links centrosomes to the nuclear envelope via a microtubule association. EMD and BAF are cooperative cofactors of HIV-1 in
   1421..1437    +  misc_feature   MCS (fragment): multiple cloning site
   1450..2169    +  CDS            EGFP: the original enhanced GFP (Yang et al., 1996) mammalian codon-optimized
   2186..2269    +  CDS            large T antigen (fragment): large T antigen from SV40 (simian virus 40)
   2292..2413    +  polyA_signal   SV40 poly(A) signal: SV40 polyadenylation signal
   2447..2875    -  rep_origin     f1 ori (sequence partly withheld): f1 bacteriophage origin of replication; arrow indicates direction of (+) strand synthesis
   2902..3006    +  promoter       AmpR promoter: bla
   3008..3365    +  promoter       SV40 promoter: SV40 enhancer and early promoter
   3400..4194    +  CDS            NeoR/KanR: aminoglycoside phosphotransferase from Tn5; aph(3')-II (or nptII); confers resistance to neomycin, kanamycin, and G418 (Geneticin®)
   4215..4367    +  CDS            ble (fragment): BLE_KLEPN - Experimental evidence at protein level: Swiss-Prot protein existence level 1. Binding protein with a strong affinity to the bleomycin family of antibiotics. Binds to CL990; an antimitotic-antibiotic compound. From Klebsiella pneumoniae.
   4426..4473    +  polyA_signal   HSV TK poly(A) signal: herpes simplex virus thymidine kinase polyadenylation signal (Cole and Stacy, 1985)
   4564..4580    -  polyA_signal   bGH poly(A) signal (fragment): bovine growth hormone polyadenylation signal
   4802..5390    +  rep_origin     ori: high-copy-number ColE1/pMB1/pBR322/pUC origin of replication
>Addgene plasmid #61985 | Emerin pEGFP-N2 (588) | addgene full sequence | sequence record 267743 | Addgene NGS Result
TGATTCTGTGGATAACCGTATTACCGCCATGCATTAGTTATTAATAGTAATCAATTACGGGGTCATTAGT
TCATAGCCCATATATGGAGTTCCGCGTTACATAACTTACGGTAAATGGCCCGCCTGGCTGACCGCCCAAC
GACCCCCGCCCATTGACGTCAATAATGACGTATGTTCCCATAGTAACGCCAATAGGGACTTTCCATTGAC
GTCAATGGGTGGAGTATTTACGGTAAACTGCCCACTTGGCAGTACATCAAGTGTATCATATGCCAAGTAC
GCCCCCTATTGACGTCAATGACGGTAAATGGCCCGCCTGGCATTATGCCCAGTACATGACCTTATGGGAC
TTTCCTACTTGGCAGTACATCTACGTATTAGTCATCGCTATTACCATGGTGATGCGGTTTTGGCAGTACA
TCAATGGGCGTGGATAGCGGTTTGACTCACGGGGATTTCCAAGTCTCCACCCCATTGACGTCAATGGGAG
TTTGTTTTGGCACCAAAATCAACGGGACTTTCCAAAATGTCGTAACAACTCCGCCCCATTGACGCAAATG
GGCGGTAGGCGTGTACGGTGGGAGGTCTATATAAGCAGAGCTGGTTTAGTGAACCGTCAGATCCGCTAGC
GCTACCGGACTCAGATCTCGAGCCATGGACAACTACGCAGATCTTTCGGATACCGAGCTGACCACCTTGC
TGCGCCGGTACAACATCCCGCACGGGCCTGTAGTAGGATCAACTCGTAGGCTTTACGAGAAGAAGATCTT
CGAGTACGAGACCCAGAGGCGGCGGCTCTCGCCCCCCAGCTCGTCCGCCGCCTCCTCTTATAGCTTCTCT
GACTTGAATTCGACTAGAGGGGATGCAGATATGTATGATCTTCCCAAGAAAGAGGACGCTTTACTCTACC
AGAGCAAGGGCTACAATGACGACTACTATGAAGAGAGCTACTTCACCACCAGGACTTATGGGGAGCCCGA
GTCTGCCGGCCCGTCCAGGGCTGTCCGCCAGTCAGTGACTTCATTCCCAGATGCTGACGCTTTCCATCAC
CAGGTGCATGATGACGATCTTTTGTCTTCTTCTGAAGAGGAGTGCAAGGATAGGGAACGCCCCATGTACG
GCCGGGACAGTGCCTACCAGAGCATCACGCACTACCGCCCTGTTTCAGCCTCCAGGAGCTCCCTGGACCT
GTCCTATTATCCTACTTCCTCCTCCACCTCTTTTATGTCCTCCTCATCATCTTCCTCTTCATGGCTCACC
CGCCGTGCCATCCGGCCTGAAAACCGTGCTCCTGGGGCTGGGCTGGGCCAGGATCGCCAGGTCCCGCTCT
GGGGCCAGCTGCTGCTTTTCCTGGTCTTTGTGATCGTCCTCTTCTTCATTTACCACTTCATGCAGGCTGA
AGAAGGCAACCCCTTCTTGCGGCCCGGGATCCACCGGCCGGTCGCCACCATGGTGAGCAAGGGCGAGGAG
CTGTTCACCGGGGTGGTGCCCATCCTGGTCGAGCTGGACGGCGACGTAAACGGCCACAAGTTCAGCGTGT
CCGGCGAGGGCGAGGGCGATGCCACCTACGGCAAGCTGACCCTGAAGTTCATCTGCACCACCGGCAAGCT
GCCCGTGCCCTGGCCCACCCTCGTGACCACCCTGACCTACGGCGTGCAGTGCTTCAGCCGCTACCCCGAC
CACATGAAGCAGCACGACTTCTTCAAGTCCGCCATGCCCGAAGGCTACGTCCAGGAGCGCACCATCTTCT
TCAAGGACGACGGCAACTACAAGACCCGCGCCGAGGTGAAGTTCGAGGGCGACACCCTGGTGAACCGCAT
CGAGCTGAAGGGCATCGACTTCAAGGAGGACGGCAACATCCTGGGGCACAAGCTGGAGTACAACTACAAC
AGCCACAACGTCTATATCATGGCCGACAAGCAGAAGAACGGCATCAAGGTGAACTTCAAGATCCGCCACA
ACATCGAGGACGGCAGCGTGCAGCTCGCCGACCACTACCAGCAGAACACCCCCATCGGCGACGGCCCCGT
GCTGCTGCCCGACAACCACTACCTGAGCACCCAGTCCGCCCTGAGCAAAGACCCCAACGAGAAGCGCGAT
CACATGGTCCTGCTGGAGTTCGTGACCGCCGCCGGGATCACTCTCGGCATGGACGAGCTGTACAAGTAAA
GCGGCCGCGACTCTAGATCATAATCAGCCATACCACATTTGTAGAGGTTTTACTTGCTTTAAAAAACCTC
CCACACCTCCCCCTGAACCTGAAACATAAAATGAATGCAATTGTTGTTGTTAACTTGTTTATTGCAGCTT
ATAATGGTTACAAATAAAGCAATAGCATCACAAATTTCACAAATAAAGCATTTTTTTCACTGCATTCTAG
TTGTGGTTTGTCCAAACTCATCAATGTATCTTAAGGCGTAAATTGTAAGCGTTAATATTTTGTTAAAATT
CGCGTTAAATTTTTGTTAAATCAGCTCATTTTTTAACCAATAGGCCGAAATCGGCAAAATCCCTTATAAA
TCAAAAGAATAGACCGAGATAGGGT
[37 nt withheld, positions 2546-2582]
AAAGAACGTGGACTCCAACGTCAAAGG
[49 nt withheld, positions 2610-2658]
T
[91 nt withheld, positions 2660-2750]
G
[124 nt withheld, positions 2752-2875]
CAGGTGGCACTTTTCGGGGAAATGTGCGCGGAACCCCTATTTGTTTATTTTTCTAAATACATTCAAATAT
GTATCCGCTCATGAGACAATAACCCTGATAAATGCTTCAATAATATTGAAAAAGGAAGAGTCCTGAGGCG
GAAAGAACCAGCTGTGGAATGTGTGTCAGTTAGGGTGTGGAAAGTCCCCAGGCTCCCCAGCAGGCAGAAG
TATGCAAAGCATGCATCTCAATTAGTCAGCAACCAGGTGTGGAAAGTCCCCAGGCTCCCCAGCAGGCAGA
AGTATGCAAAGCATGCATCTCAATTAGTCAGCAACCATAGTCCCGCCCCTAACTCCGCCCATCCCGCCCC
TAACTCCGCCCAGTTCCGCCCATTCTCCGCCCCATGGCTGACTAATTTTTTTTATTTATGCAGAGGCCGA
GGCCGCCTCGGCCTCTGAGCTATTCCAGAAGTAGTGAGGAGGCTTTTTTGGAGGCCTAGGCTTTTGCAAA
GATCGATCAAGAGACAGGATGAGGATCGTTTCGCATGATTGAACAAGATGGATTGCACGCAGGTTCTCCG
GCCGCTTGGGTGGAGAGGCTATTCGGCTATGACTGGGCACAACAGACAATCGGCTGCTCTGATGCCGCCG
TGTTCCGGCTGTCAGCGCAGGGGCGCCCGGTTCTTTTTGTCAAGACCGACCTGTCCGGTGCCCTGAATGA
ACTGCAAGACGAGGCAGCGCGGCTATCGTGGCTGGCCACGACGGGCGTTCCTTGCGCAGCTGTGCTCGAC
GTTGTCACTGAAGCGGGAAGGGACTGGCTGCTATTGGGCGAAGTGCCGGGGCAGGATCTCCTGTCATCTC
ACCTTGCTCCTGCCGAGAAAGTATCCATCATGGCTGATGCAATGCGGCGGCTGCATACGCTTGATCCGGC
TACCTGCCCATTCGACCACCAAGCGAAACATCGCATCGAGCGAGCACGTACTCGGATGGAAGCCGGTCTT
GTCGATCAGGATGATCTGGACGAAGAGCATCAGGGGCTCGCGCCAGCCGAACTGTTCGCCAGGCTCAAGG
CGAGCATGCCCGACGGCGAGGATCTCGTCGTGACCCATGGCGATGCCTGCTTGCCGAATATCATGGTGGA
AAATGGCCGCTTTTCTGGATTCATCGACTGTGGCCGGCTGGGTGTGGCGGACCGCTATCAGGACATAGCG
TTGGCTACCCGTGATATTGCTGAAGAGCTTGGCGGCGAATGGGCTGACCGCTTCCTCGTGCTTTACGGTA
TCGCCGCTCCCGATTCGCAGCGCATCGCCTTCTATCGCCTTCTTGACGAGTTCTTCTGAGCGGGACTCTG
GGGTTCGAAATGACCGACCAAGCGACGCCCAACCTGCCATCACGAGATTTCGATTCCACCGCCGCCTTCT
ATGAAAGGTTGGGCTTCGGAATCGTTTTCCGGGACGCCGGCTGGATGATCCTCCAGCGCGGGGATCTCAT
GCTGGAGTTCTTCGCCCACCCTAGGGGGAGGCTAACTGAAACACGGAAGGAGACAATACCGGAAGGAACC
CGCGCTATGACGGCAATAAAAAGACAGAATAAAACGCACGGTGTTGGGTCGTTTGTTCATAAACGCGGGG
TTCGGTCCCAGGGCTGGCACTCTGTCGATACCCCACCGAGACCCCATTGGGGCCAATACGCCCGCGTTTC
TTCCTTTTCCCCACCCCACCCCCCAAGTTCGGGTGAAGGCCCAGGGCTCGCAGCCAACGTCGGGGCGGCA
GGCCCTGCCATAGCCTCAGGTTACTCATATATACTTTAGATTGATTTAAAACTTCATTTTTAATTTAAAA
GGATCTAGGTGAAGATCCTTTTTGATAATCTCATGACCAAAATCCCTTAACGTGAGTTTTCGTTCCACTG
AGCGTCAGACCCCGTAGAAAAGATCAAAGGATCTTCTTGAGATCCTTTTTTTCTGCGCGTAATCTGCTGC
TTGCAAACAAAAAAACCACCGCTACCAGCGGTGGTTTGTTTGCCGGATCAAGAGCTACCAACTCTTTTTC
CGAAGGTAACTGGCTTCAGCAGAGCGCAGATACCAAATACTGTTCTTCTAGTGTAGCCGTAGTTAGGCCA
CCACTTCAAGAACTCTGTAGCACCGCCTACATACCTCGCTCTGCTAATCCTGTTACCAGTGGCTGCTGCC
AGTGGCGATAAGTCGTGTCTTACCGGGTTGGACTCAAGACGATAGTTACCGGATAAGGCGCAGCGGTCGG
GCTGAACGGGGGGTTCGTGCACACAGCCCAGCTTGGAGCGAACGACCTACACCGAACTGAGATACCTACA
GCGTGAGCTATGAGAAAGCGCCACGCTTCCCGAAGGGAGAAAGGCGGACAGGTATCCGGTAAGCGGCAGG
GTCGGAACAGGAGAGCGCACGAGGGAGCTTCCAGGGGGAAACGCCTGGTATCTTTATAGTCCTGTCGGGT
TTCGCCACCTCTGACTTGAGCGTCGATTTTTGTGATGCTCGTCAGGGGGGCGGAGCCTATGGAAAAACGC
CAGCAACGCGGCCTTTTTACGGTTCCTGGCCTTTTGCTGGCCTTTTGCTCACATGTTCTTTCCTGCGTTA
TCCCC
