>Addgene plasmid #61985 | Emerin pEGFP-N2 (588) | addgene partial sequence | sequence record 103187 | C-ter-GFP 5'-CTCCTCGCCCTTGCTCAC-3'
AGGGGTTGCCTTCTTCAGCCTGCATGAAGTGGTAAATGAAGAAGAGGACGATCACAAAGACCAGGAAAAG
CAGCAGCTGGCCCCAGAGCGGGACCTGGCGATCCTGGCCCAGCCCAGCCCCAGGAGCACGGTTTTCAGGC
CGGATGGCACGGCGGGTGAGCCATGAAGAGGAAGATGATGAGGAGGACATAAAAGAGGTGGAGGAGGAAG
TAGGATAATAGGACAGGTCCAGGGAGCTCCTGGAGGCTGAAACAGGGCGGTAGTGCGTGATGCTCTGGTA
GGCACTGTCCCGGCCGTACATGGGGCGTTCCCTATCCTTGCACTCCTCTTCAGAAGAAGACAAAAGATCG
TCATCATGCACCTGGTGATGGAAAGCGTCAGCATCTGGGAATGAAGTCACTGACTGGCGGACAGCCCTGG
ACGGGCCGGCAGACTCGGGCTCCCCATAAGTCCTGGTGGTGAAGTAGCTCTCTTCATAGTAGTCGTCATT
GTAGCCCTTGCTCTGGTAGAGTAAAGCGTCCTCTTTCTTGGGAAGATCATACATATCTGCATCCCCTCTA
GTCGAATTCAAGTCAGAGAAGCTATAAGAGGAGGCGGCGGACGAGCTGGGGGGCGAGAGCCGCCGCCTCT
GGGTCTCGTACTCGAAGATCTTCTTCTCGTAAAGCCTACGAGTTGATCCTACTACAGGCCCGTGCGGGAT
GTTGTACCGGCGCAGCAAGGTGGTCAGCTCGGTATCCGAAAGATCTGCGTAGTTGTCCATGGCTCGAGAT
CTGAGTCCGGTAGCGCTAGCGGATCTGACGGTTCACTAAACCAGCTCTGCTTATATAGACCTCCCACCGT
ACACGCCTACCGCCCATTTGCGTCAATGG
